Addgene plasmid #219437: pSIBR1-Cre
Purpose: Theophylline_induced self_splicing intron_based riboswitch for the moderate expression of Cre recombinase
Depositing lab: Sheng Yang. Depositing organization: CAS Center for Excellence in Molecular Plant Sciences ("CEMPS").
Backbone
  Vector backbone: pSU2718
  Vector type: Bacterial Expression
Growth in bacteria
  Bacterial resistance: Chloramphenicol, 25 μg/mL
  Growth temperature: 37°C
  Growth strain: DH5alpha
  Copy number: Low Copy
Gene/Insert
  Gene/Insert name: intron 1-Cre
  Species: other
  Cloning method: Gibson Cloning
Terms and licenses: Academic/Nonprofit Terms; Industry Terms: Not Available to Industry
How to cite: pSIBR1-Cre was a gift from Sheng Yang (Addgene plasmid # 219437 ; http://n2t.net/addgene:219437 ; RRID:Addgene_219437)
