[The description below was written by a language model from this plasmid's Addgene catalogue record and pLannotate feature annotations shown in this document.]
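Description:
pSIBR1-Cre is a small (about 3.7 kb) bacterial expression plasmid built on the pSU2718 backbone for inducible, moderate-level production of Cre recombinase in E. coli. It replicates from the p15A origin, which gives a low-to-medium copy number and is compatible with ColE1-type plasmids, so it can be maintained alongside a second plasmid such as a loxP-bearing target. Selection is by chloramphenicol, through a chloramphenicol acetyltransferase gene driven by its native cat promoter. Short fragments annotated as bom and RSF ori also appear near the origin; these are probably partial sequence matches in the backbone rather than functional elements.

The expression cassette starts with a lac UV5 promoter, followed by a group I catalytic intron element and then the bacteriophage P1 cre coding sequence. Downstream are a remnant of the pUC18/19 multiple cloning site, a 5S rRNA segment and the rrnB T1 terminator. According to the record, the intron is a theophylline-induced self-splicing intron-based riboswitch (SIBR), "intron 1" being the variant used here. In such a design, the unspliced intron prevents the transcript from yielding functional Cre. Theophylline binding allows the intron to excise itself from the transcript, restoring a translatable message. Control at the RNA level, on top of the promoter, should limit leaky recombinase activity before induction. The record does not describe how intron 1 differs from other variants, beyond giving moderate expression.

The plasmid is suited to small-molecule-triggered recombination between loxP sites in bacteria, such as controlled excision, inversion or integration of floxed DNA segments.
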