Features (pLannotate 1.2.2; 11 found; start..end, strand, type, name):
     33..63      +  promoter       lac UV5 promoter: E. coli lac promoter with an "up" mutation
    132..369     +  ncRNA          Intron gpI (fragment): Accession: RF00028 - Group I catalytic intron
    419..1447    +  CDS            cre: RECR_BPP1 - Experimental evidence at protein level: Swiss-Prot protein existence level 1. Catalyzes site-specific recombination between two 34-base- pair LOXP sites. Its role is to maintain the phage genome as a monomeric unit-copy plasmid in the lysogenic state. From Escherichia phage P1 (Bacteriophage P1).
   1454..1489    +  misc_feature   MCS (fragment): pUC18/19 multiple cloning site
   1573..1688    +  ncRNA          5S rRNA: Accession: RF00001 - 5S ribosomal RNA
   1692..1778    +  terminator     rrnB T1 terminator: Escherichia coli rrnB; transcription terminator T1 from the E. coli rrnB gene
   1880..2539    -  CDS            CmR: chloramphenicol acetyltransferase; cat; confers resistance to chloramphenicol
   2540..2642    -  promoter       cat promoter: promoter of the E. coli cat gene encoding chloramphenicol acetyltransferase
   2790..2811    +  misc_feature   bom (fragment): basis of mobility region from pBR322
   2910..2965    -  rep_origin     RSF ori (fragment): Plasmids containing the RSF 1030 origin of replication can be propagated in E. coli cells that contain additional plasmids with compatible origins.
   3053..3598    -  rep_origin     p15A ori: Plasmids containing the medium-copy-number p15A origin of replication can be propagated in E. coli cells that contain a second plasmid with the ColE1 origin.
>Addgene plasmid #219437 | pSIBR1-Cre | addgene full sequence | sequence record 440878 | Addgene NGS Result
TAAAGCGGATAACAATTTCACACAGGAGGCCGTTTACACTTTATGCTTCCGGCTCGTATAATGTGTGGGG
AAACCACAACGGTTTCCCTCTAGAAATAATTTTGTTTAACTATAAGAAGGAGATATACATATGTCCTCAG
GTTAATTGAGGCCTGAGTATAAGGTGACTTATACTTGTAATCTATCTAAACGGGGAACCTCTCTAGTAGA
CAATCCCGTGCTAAATTGATACCAGCATCGTCTTGATGCCCTTGGCAGCATAAATGCCTAACGACTATCC
CTTTGGGGAGTAGGGTCAAGTGACTCGAAACGATAGACAACTTGCTTTAACAAGTTGGAGATATAGTCTG
CTCTGCATGGTGACATGCAGCTGGATATAATTCCGGGGTAAGATTAACGACCTTATCTGAACATAATGCT
AAGCAATCTGCTGACCGTTCACCAAAATCTGCCGGCGCTGCCGGTTGATGCGACCAGCGACGAAGTGCGT
AAAAATCTGATGGACATGTTCCGTGACCGTCAGGCGTTTAGCGAGCACACCTGGAAGATGCTGCTGAGCG
TGTGCCGTAGCTGGGCGGCGTGGTGCAAGCTGAACAACCGTAAATGGTTTCCGGCGGAGCCGGAAGATGT
GCGTGATTACCTGCTGTATCTGCAGGCGCGTGGCCTGGCGGTTAAAACCATTCAGCAACACCTGGGTCAA
CTGAACATGCTGCACCGTCGTAGCGGCCTGCCGCGTCCGAGCGACAGCAACGCGGTGAGCCTGGTTATGC
GTCGTATCCGTAAGGAGAACGTGGATGCGGGTGAACGTGCGAAACAGGCGCTGGCGTTCGAGCGTACCGA
CTTTGATCAAGTTCGTAGCCTGATGGAAAACAGCGACCGTTGCCAAGATATTCGTAACCTGGCGTTTCTG
GGCATCGCGTACAACACCCTGCTGCGTATCGCGGAGATTGCGCGTATCCGTGTTAAGGACATTAGCCGTA
CCGATGGTGGCCGTATGCTGATCCACATTGGTCGTACCAAAACCCTGGTGAGCACCGCGGGTGTTGAGAA
GGCGCTGAGCCTGGGCGTGACCAAACTGGTTGAACGTTGGATCAGCGTGAGCGGTGTTGCGGACGATCCG
AACAACTACCTGTTCTGCCGTGTTCGTAAGAACGGTGTTGCGGCGCCGAGCGCGACCAGCCAGCTGAGCA
CCCGTGCGCTGGAGGGTATTTTTGAAGCGACCCACCGTCTGATCTACGGTGCGAAAGACGATAGCGGCCA
ACGTTATCTGGCGTGGAGCGGTCACAGCGCGCGTGTGGGTGCGGCGCGTGATATGGCGCGTGCGGGCGTT
AGCATTCCGGAAATCATGCAGGCGGGTGGCTGGACCAACGTGAACATTGTTATGAACTACATTCGTAATC
TGGATAGCGAGACCGGTGCGATGGTGCGCCTGCTGGAGGATGGTGATTAGTAAGGATCCTCTAGAGTCGA
CCTGCAGGCATGCAAGCTTGGCTGTTTTGGCGGATGAGAGAAGATTTTCAGCCTGATACAGATTAAATCA
GAACGCAGAAGCGGTCTGATAAAACAGAATTTGCCTGGCGGCAGTAGCGCGGTGGTCCCACCTGACCCCA
TGCCGAACTCAGAAGTGAAACGCCGTAGCGCCGATGGTAGTGTGGGGTCTCCCCATGCGAGAGTAGGGAA
CTGCCAGGCATCAAATAAAACGAAAGGCTCAGTCGAAAGACTGGGCCTTTCGTTTTATCTGTTGTTTGTC
GGTGAACGCTCTCCTGAGTAGGACAAATGTCGAATTTGCTTTCGAATTTCTGCCATTCATCCGCTTATTA
TCACTTATTCAGGCGTAGCAACCAGGCGTTTAAGGGCACCAATAACTGCCTTAAAAAAATTACGCCCCGC
CCTGCCACTCATCGCAGTACTGTTGTAATTCATTAAGCATTCTGCCGACATGGAAGCCATCACAAACGGC
ATGATGAACCTGAATCGCCAGCGGCATCAGCACCTTGTCGCCTTGCGTATAATATTTGCCCATGGTGAAA
ACGGGGGCGAAGAAGTTGTCCATATTGGCCACGTTTAAATCAAAACTGGTGAAACTCACCCAGGGATTGG
CTGAGACGAAAAACATATTCTCAATAAACCCTTTAGGGAAATAGGCCAGGTTTTCACCGTAACACGCCAC
ATCTTGCGAATATATGTGTAGAAACTGCCGGAAATCGTCGTGGTATTCACTCCAGAGCGATGAAAACGTT
TCAGTTTGCTCATGGAAAACGGTGTAACAAGGGTGAACACTATCCCATATCACCAGCTCACCGTCTTTCA
TTGCCATACGGAATTCCGGATGAGCATTCATCAGGCGGGCAAGAATGTGAATAAAGGCCGGATAAAACTT
GTGCTTATTTTTCTTTACGGTCTTTAAAAAGGCCGTAATATCCAGCTGAACGGTCTGGTTATAGGTACAT
TGAGCAACTGACTGAAATGCCTCAAAATGTTCTTTACGATGCCATTGGGATATATCAACGGTGGTATATC
CAGTGATTTTTTTCTCCATTTTAGCTTCCTTAGCTCCTGAAAATCTCGATAACTCAAAAAATACGCCCGG
TAGTGATCTTATTTCATTATGGTGAAAGTTGGAACCTCTTACGTGCCGATCAACGTCTCATTTTCGCCAA
AAGTTGGCCCAGGGCTTCCCGGTATCAACAGGGACACCAGGATTTATTTATTCTGCGAAGTGATCTTCCG
TCACAGGTATTTTAGCTAGCTCACTCGGTCGCTACGCTCCGGGCGTGAGACTGCGGCGGTAGCGGAGTGT
ATACTGGCTTACTATGTTGGCACTGATGAGGGTGTCAGTGAAGTGCTTCATGTGGCAGGAGAAAAAAGGC
TGCACCGGTGCGTCAGCAGAATATGTGATACAGGATATATTCCGCTTCCTCGCTCACTGACTCGCTACGC
TCGGTCGTTCGACTGCGGCGAGCGGAAATGGCTTACGAACGGGGCGGAGATTTCCTGGAAGATGCCAGGA
AGATACTTAACAGGGAAGTGAGAGGGCCGCGGCAAAGCCGTTTTTCCATAGGCTCCGCCCCCCTGACAAG
CATCACGAAATCTGACGCTCAAATCAGTGGTGGCGAAACCCGACAGGACTATAAAGATACCAGGCGTTTC
CCCCTGGCGGCTCCCTCGTGCGCTCTCCTGTTCCTGCCTTTCGGTTTACCGGTGTCATTCCGCTGTTATG
GCCGCGTTTGTCTCATTCCACGCCTGACACTCAGTTCCGGGTAGGCAGTTCGCTCCAAGCTGGACTGTAT
GCACGAACCCCCCGTTCAGTCCGACCGCTGCGCCTTATCCGGTAACTATCGTCTTGAGTCCAACCCGGAA
AGACATGCAAAAGCACCACTGGCAGCAGCCACTGGTAATTGATTTAGAGGAGTTAGTCTTGAAGTCATGC
GCCGGTTAAGGCTAAACTGAAAGGACAAGTTTTGGTGACTGCGCTCCTCCAAGCCAGTTACCTCGGTTCA
AAGAGTTGGTAGCTCAGAGAACCTTCGAAAAACCGCCCTGCAAGGCGGTTTTTTCGTTTTCAGAGCAAGA
GATTACGCGCAGACCAAAACGATCTCAAGAAGATCATCTTATTAATCAGATAAAATATTTCTAGTTTTCT
ACTGAACCGCTCTAGATTTCAGTGCAATTTATCTCTTCAAATGTAGCACCTGAAGTCAGCC
